Addgene plasmid #8727: pKT0232
Depositing lab: Kurt Thorn. Depositing organization: Harvard University. Publication: Optimized cassettes for fluorescent protein tagging in Saccharomyces cerevisiae. Sheff MA, Thorn KS. Yeast 2004 Jun;21(8):661-70. 10.1002/yea.1130 PubMed 15197731.
Backbone
  Vector backbone: pFA6a-link
  Backbone size w/o insert (bp): 5444
  Vector type: Yeast Expression
  Selectable markers: KanR
Growth in bacteria
  Bacterial resistance: Ampicillin, 100 μg/mL
  Growth temperature: 37°C
  Growth strain: DH5alpha
  Copy number: Unknown
Gene/Insert
  Gene/Insert name: yECFP (alt names: Codon-optimized GFP variant; pKT232 (pFA6a–link–yECFP–13Myc–KANr))
  Mutation: yEGFP with F64L, S65T, Y66W, N146I, M153T, V163A
  Tag / fusion protein: Codon optimized linker (N terminal on backbone); 13x Myc (C terminal on backbone)
  Cloning method: Restriction Enzyme; 5′ cloning site PacI (not destroyed); 3′ cloning site AscI (not destroyed)
  Sequencing primers: 5′ SP6
Terms and licenses: Academic/Nonprofit Terms; Industry Terms: Not Available to Industry
Depositor comments: Full name of this plasmid is pFA6a-link-yECFP-13Myc-KanR. yECFP is created by mutagenesis from a codon-optimized green fluorescent protein - yEGFP1 (Cormack et al. 1997). This yEGFP variant is cloned into pDH5, replacing YFP. An codon-optimized linker was added into the yEGFP variant to improve expression level. The G418 resistance marker (KanR) was introduced into the plasmid by subcloning the BglII/EcoRI fragment of pDH3 (Hailey et al., 2002) into the plasmid, in place of SpHIS5. The yeast GFP used to create this plasmid contained a point mutation M233I that is present in all GFP variants derived from this original yEGFP. The mutation had no effect on fluorescence (see associated publication for more details).
How to cite: pKT0232 was a gift from Kurt Thorn (Addgene plasmid # 8727 ; http://n2t.net/addgene:8727 ; RRID:Addgene_8727)
