[The description below was written by a language model from this plasmid's Addgene catalogue record and pLannotate feature annotations shown in this document.]
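Description:
pKT0232, whose full name is pFA6a-link-yECFP-13Myc-KanR, is a yeast tagging cassette plasmid built on the pFA6a-link backbone and listed as a yeast expression vector. It is propagated in E. coli through a high-copy ColE1/pUC-type origin with ampicillin selection (AmpR with its bla promoter). No yeast replication origin is annotated. This fits the usual role of pFA6a-series plasmids as PCR templates, from which a cassette is amplified and integrated into the Saccharomyces cerevisiae genome by homologous recombination. Small fragments annotated as lacI, rop and bom are backbone remnants. SP6 and T7 promoters flank the cassette region, and SP6 serves as a sequencing primer site.

The payload is yECFP, a cyan fluorescent protein made by mutagenesis of the yeast codon-optimized yEGFP1, carrying F64L, S65T, Y66W, N146I, M153T and V163A. It also carries an inherited M233I change that the depositor reports has no effect on fluorescence. The coding sequence lies between PacI and AscI sites and is preceded by a codon-optimized linker added to improve expression. In the circular map the yECFP reading frame (annotated as a cyan GFP) runs to the end of the numbered sequence. It is followed, across the numbering origin, by 13 tandem Myc epitope tags and then the ADH1 terminator. Downstream sits the kanMX marker, which confers G418 resistance in yeast and which replaced the SpHIS5 marker of the parent plasmid. No promoter is annotated upstream of the linker-yECFP reading frame, consistent with expression coming from the tagged gene's native promoter after C-terminal, in-frame integration. The resulting fusion can be followed by cyan fluorescence and detected through the Myc epitopes.
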