Features (pLannotate 1.2.2; 12 found; start..end, strand, type, name):
     18..515     +  CDS            13xMyc: 13 tandem Myc epitope tags
    573..760     +  terminator     ADH1 terminator: S. cerevisiae ADH1; transcription terminator for the S. cerevisiae alcohol dehydrogenase 1 (ADH1) gene
    835..2191    +  gene           kanMX: yeast selectable marker conferring kanamycin resistance (Wach et al., 1994)
   2296..2314    -  promoter       T7 promoter: promoter for bacteriophage T7 RNA polymerase
   2336..2389    -  CDS            lacI (fragment): lac repressor; lacI; The lac repressor binds to the lac operator to inhibit transcription in E. coli. This inhibition can be relieved by adding lactose or isopropyl-β-D-thiogalactopyranoside (IPTG).
   2572..3160    -  rep_origin     ori: high-copy-number ColE1/pMB1/pBR322/pUC origin of replication
   3331..4191    -  CDS            AmpR: β-lactamase; bla; confers resistance to ampicillin, carbenicillin, and related antibiotics
   4192..4296    -  promoter       AmpR promoter: bla
   4391..4426    +  CDS            rop (fragment): Rop protein, which maintains plasmids at low copy number; rop
   4528..4579    +  misc_feature   bom (fragment): basis of mobility region from pBR322
   4642..4660    +  promoter       SP6 promoter: promoter for bacteriophage SP6 RNA polymerase
   4730..5443    +  CDS            CGFP: CGFP is a basic (constitutively fluorescent) cyan fluorescent protein published in 2000, derived from Aequorea victoria. It has low acid sensitivity.
>Addgene plasmid #8727 | pKT0232 | depositor full sequence | sequence record 6739 | Author sequence
CCGGGTTAATTAACGGTGAACAAAAGCTAATCTCCGAGGAAGACTTGAACGGTGAACAAAAATTAATCTC
AGAAGAAGACTTGAACGGACTCGACGGTGAACAAAAGTTGATTTCTGAAGAAGATTTGAACGGTGAACAA
AAGCTAATCTCCGAGGAAGACTTGAACGGTGAACAAAAATTAATCTCAGAAGAAGACTTGAACGGACTCG
ACGGTGAACAAAAGTTGATTTCTGAAGAAGATTTGAACGGTGAACAAAAGCTAATCTCCGAGGAAGACTT
GAACGGTGAACAAAAATTAATCTCAGAAGAAGACTTGAACGGACTCGACGGTGAACAAAAGTTGATTTCT
GAAGAAGATTTGAACGGTGAACAAAAGCTAATCTCCGAGGAAGACTTGAACGGTGAACAAAAATTAATCT
CAGAAGAAGACTTGAACGGACTCGACGGTGAACAAAAGTTGATTTCTGAAGAAGATTTGAACGGTGAACA
AAAGCTAATCTCCGAGGAAGACTTGAACGGTGAACAAAAATTAATCAATCACTAGTGAATTCGGCGCGCC
ACTTCTAAATAAGCGAATTTCTTATGATTTATGATTTTTATTATTAAATAAGTTATAAAAAAAATAAGTG
TATACAAATTTTAAAGTGACTCTTAGGTTTTAAAACGAAAATTCTTATTCTTGAGTAACTCTTTCCTGTA
GGTCAGGTTGCTTTCTCAGGTATAGTATGAGGTCGCTCTTATTGACCACACCTCTACCGGCAGATCCGCT
AGGGATAACAGGGTAATATAGATCTGTTTAGCTTGCCTCGTCCCCGCCGGGTCACCCGGCCAGCGACATG
GAGGCCCAGAATACCCTCCTTGACAGTCTTGACGTGCGCAGCTCAGGGGCATGATGTGACTGTCGCCCGT
ACATTTAGCCCATACATCCCCATGTATAATCATTTGCATCCATACATTTTGATGGCCGCACGGCGCGAAG
CAAAAATTACGGCTCCTCGCTGCAGACCTGCGAGCAGGGAAACGCTCCCCTCACAGACGCGTTGAATTGT
CCCCACGCCGCGCCCCTGTAGAGAAATATAAAAGGTTAGGATTTGCCACTGAGGTTCTTCTTTCATATAC
TTCCTTTTAAAATCTTGCTAGGATACAGTTCTCACATCACATCCGAACATAAACAACCATGGGTAAGGAA
AAGACTCACGTTTCGAGGCCGCGATTAAATTCCAACATGGATGCTGATTTATATGGGTATAAATGGGCTC
GCGATAATGTCGGGCAATCAGGTGCGACAATCTATCGATTGTATGGGAAGCCCGATGCGCCAGAGTTGTT
TCTGAAACATGGCAAAGGTAGCGTTGCCAATGATGTTACAGATGAGATGGTCAGACTAAACTGGCTGACG
GAATTTATGCCTCTTCCGACCATCAAGCATTTTATCCGTACTCCTGATGATGCATGGTTACTCACCACTG
CGATCCCCGGCAAAACAGCATTCCAGGTATTAGAAGAATATCCTGATTCAGGTGAAAATATTGTTGATGC
GCTGGCAGTGTTCCTGCGCCGGTTGCATTCGATTCCTGTTTGTAATTGTCCTTTTAACAGCGATCGCGTA
TTTCGTCTCGCTCAGGCGCAATCACGAATGAATAACGGTTTGGTTGATGCGAGTGATTTTGATGACGAGC
GTAATGGCTGGCCTGTTGAACAAGTCTGGAAAGAAATGCATAAGCTTTTGCCATTCTCACCGGATTCAGT
CGTCACTCATGGTGATTTCTCACTTGATAACCTTATTTTTGACGAGGGGAAATTAATAGGTTGTATTGAT
GTTGGACGAGTCGGAATCGCAGACCGATACCAGGATCTTGCCATCCTATGGAACTGCCTCGGTGAGTTTT
CTCCTTCATTACAGAAACGGCTTTTTCAAAAATATGGTATTGATAATCCTGATATGAATAAATTGCAGTT
TCATTTGATGCTCGATGAGTTTTTCTAATCAGTACTGACAATAAAAAGATTCTTGTTTTCAAGAACTTGT
CATTTGTATAGTTTTTTTATATTGTAGTTGTTCTATTTTAATCAAATGTTAGCGTGATTTATATTTTTTT
TCGCCTCGACATCATCTGCCCAGATGCGAAGTTAAGTGCGCAGAAAGTAATATCATGCGTCAATCGTATG
TGAATGCTGGTCGCTATACTGCTGTCGATTCGATACTAACGCCGCCATCCAGTTTAAACGAGCTCGAATT
CATCGATGATATCAGATCCACTAGTGGCCTATGCGGCCGCGGATCTGCCGGTCTCCCTATAGTGAGTCGT
ATTAATTTCGATAAGCCAGGTTAACCTGCATTAATGAATCGGCCAACGCGCGGGGAGAGGCGGTTTGCGT
ATTGGGCGCTCTTCCGCTTCCTCGCTCACTGACTCGCTGCGCTCGGTCGTTCGGCTGCGGCGAGCGGTAT
CAGCTCACTCAAAGGCGGTAATACGGTTATCCACAGAATCAGGGGATAACGCAGGAAAGAACATGTGAGC
AAAAGGCCAGCAAAAGGCCAGGAACCGTAAAAAGGCCGCGTTGCTGGCGTTTTTCCATAGGCTCCGCCCC
CCTGACGAGCATCACAAAAATCGACGCTCAAGTCAGAGGTGGCGAAACCCGACAGGACTATAAAGATACC
AGGCGTTTCCCCCTGGAAGCTCCCTCGTGCGCTCTCCTGTTCCGACCCTGCCGCTTACCGGATACCTGTC
CGCCTTTCTCCCTTCGGGAAGCGTGGCGCTTTCTCAATGCTCACGCTGTAGGTATCTCAGTTCGGTGTAG
GTCGTTCGCTCCAAGCTGGGCTGTGTGCACGAACCCCCCGTTCAGCCCGACCGCTGCGCCTTATCCGGTA
ACTATCGTCTTGAGTCCAACCCGGTAAGACACGACTTATCGCCACTGGCAGCAGCCACTGGTAACAGGAT
TAGCAGAGCGAGGTATGTAGGCGGTGCTACAGAGTTCTTGAAGTGGTGGCCTAACTACGGCTACACTAGA
AGGACAGTATTTGGTATCTGCGCTCTGCTGAAGCCAGTTACCTTCGGAAAAAGAGTTGGTAGCTCTTGAT
CCGGCAAACAAACCACCGCTGGTAGCGGTGGTTTTTTTGTTTGCAAGCAGCAGATTACGCGCAGAAAAAA
AGGATCTCAAGAAGATCCTTTGATCTTTTCTACGGGGTCTGACGCTCAGTGGAACGAAAACTCACGTTAA
GGGATTTTGGTCATGAGATTATCAAAAAGGATCTTCACCTAGATCCTTTTAAATTAAAAATGAAGTTTTA
AATCAATCTAAAGTATATATGAGTAAACTTGGTCTGACAGTTACCAATGCTTAATCAGTGAGGCACCTAT
CTCAGCGATCTGTCTATTTCGTTCATCCATAGTTGCCTGACTCCCCGTCGTGTAGATAACTACGATACGG
GAGGGCTTACCATCTGGCCCCAGTGCTGCAATGATACCGCGAGACCCACGCTCACCGGCTCCAGATTTAT
CAGCAATAAACCAGCCAGCCGGAAGGGCCGAGCGCAGAAGTGGTCCTGCAACTTTATCCGCCTCCATCCA
GTCTATTAATTGTTGCCGGGAAGCTAGAGTAAGTAGTTCGCCAGTTAATAGTTTGCGCAACGTTGTTGCC
ATTGCTACAGGCATCGTGGTGTCACGCTCGTCGTTTGGTATGGCTTCATTCAGCTCCGGTTCCCAACGAT
CAAGGCGAGTTACATGATCCCCCATGTTGTGCAAAAAAGCGGTTAGCTCCTTCGGTCCTCCGATCGTTGT
CAGAAGTAAGTTGGCCGCAGTGTTATCACTCATGGTTATGGCAGCACTGCATAATTCTCTTACTGTCATG
CCATCCGTAAGATGCTTTTCTGTGACTGGTGAGTACTCAACCAAGTCATTCTGAGAATAGTGTATGCGGC
GACCGAGTTGCTCTTGCCCGGCGTCAATACGGGATAATACCGCGCCACATAGCAGAACTTTAAAAGTGCT
CATCATTGGAAAACGTTCTTCGGGGCGAAAACTCTCAAGGATCTTACCGCTGTTGAGATCCAGTTCGATG
TAACCCACTCGTGCACCCAACTGATCTTCAGCATCTTTTACTTTCACCAGCGTTTCTGGGTGAGCAAAAA
CAGGAAGGCAAAATGCCGCAAAAAAGGGAATAAGGGCGACACGGAAATGTTGAATACTCATACTCTTCCT
TTTTCAATATTATTGAAGCATTTATCAGGGTTATTGTCTCATGAGCGGATACATATTTGAATGTATTTAG
AAAAATAAACAAATAGGGGTTCCGCGCACATTTCCCCGAAAAGTGCCACCTGACGTCTAAGAAACCATTA
TTATCATGACATTAACCTATAAAAATAGGCGTATCACGAGGCCCTTTCGTCTCGCGCGTTTCGGTGATGA
CGGTGAAAACCTCTGACACATGCAGCTCCCGGAGACGGTCACAGCTTGTCTGTAAGCGGATGCCGGGAGC
AGACAAGCCCGTCAGGGCGCGTCAGCGGGTGTTGGCGGGTGTCGGGGCTGGCTTAACTATGCGGCATCAG
AGCAGATTGTACTGAGAGTGCACCATATGGACATATTGTCGTTAGAACGCGGCTACAATTAATACATAAC
CTTATGTATCATACACATACGATTTAGGTGACACTATAGAACGCGGCCGCCAGCTGAAGCTTCGTACGCT
GCAGGTCGACGGATCGGTGACGGTGCTGGTTTAATTAACATGTCTAAAGGTGAAGAATTATTCACTGGTG
TTGTCCCAATTTTGGTTGAATTAGATGGTGATGTTAATGGTCACAAATTTTCTGTCTCCGGTGAAGGTGA
AGGTGATGCTACTTACGGTAAATTGACCTTAAAATTTATTTGTACTACTGGTAAATTGCCAGTTCCATGG
CCAACCTTAGTCACTACTTTAACTTGGGGTGTTCAATGTTTTTCTAGATACCCAGATCATATGAAACAAC
ATGACTTTTTCAAGTCTGCCATGCCAGAAGGTTATGTTCAAGAAAGAACTATTTTTTTCAAAGATGACGG
TAACTACAAGACCAGAGCTGAAGTCAAGTTTGAAGGTGATACCTTAGTTAATAGAATCGAATTAAAAGGT
ATTGATTTTAAAGAAGATGGTAACATTTTAGGTCACAAATTGGAATACATTTATAACTCTCACAATGTTT
ACATCACTGCTGACAAACAAAAGAATGGTATCAAAGCTAACTTCAAAATTAGACACAACATTGAAGATGG
TTCTGTTCAATTAGCTGACCATTATCAACAAAATACTCCAATTGGTGATGGTCCAGTCTTGTTACCAGAC
AACCATTACTTATCCACTCAATCTGCCTTATCCAAAGATCCAAACGAAAAGAGAGACCACATGGTCTTGT
TAGAATTTGTTACTGCTGCTGGTATTACCCATGGTATGGATGAATTGTACAAAC
