>Addgene plasmid #8727 | pKT0232 | addgene partial sequence | sequence record 17186 | 8727 with SP6
GGTCGACGGATCGGTGACGGTGCTGGTTTAATTAACATGTCTAAAGGTGAAGAATTATTCACTGGTGTTG
TCCCAATTTTGGTTGAATTAGATGGTGATGTTAATGGTCACAAATTTTCTGTCTCCGGTGAAGGTGAAGG
TGATGCTACTTACGGTAAATTGACCTTAAAATTTATTTGTACTACTGGTAAATTGCCAGTTCCATGGCCA
ACCTTAGTCACTACTTTAACTTGGGGTGTTCAATGTTTTTCTAGATACCCAGATCATATGAAACAACATG
ACTTTTTCAAGTCTGCCATGCCAGAAGGTTATGTTCAAGAAAGAACTATTTTTTTCAAAGATGACGGTAA
CTACAAGACCAGAGCTGAAGTCAAGTTTGAAGGTGATACCTTAGTTAATAGAATCGAATTAAAAGGTATT
GATTTTAAAGAAGATGGTAACATTTTAGGTCACAAATTGGAATACATTTATAACTCTCACAATGTTTACA
TCACTGCTGACAAACAAAAGAATGGTATCAAAGCTAACTTCAAAATTAGACACAACATTGAAGATGGTTC
TGTTCAATTAGCTGACCATTATCAACAAAATACTCCAATTGGTGATGGTCCAGTCTTGTTACCAGACAAC
CATTACTTATCCACTCAATCTGCCTTATCCAAAGATCCAAACGAAAAGAGAGACCACATGGTCTTGTTAG
AATTTGTTACTGCTGCTGGTATTACCCATGGTATTGATGAATTGTACAAACCC
