>Addgene plasmid #8727 | pKT0232 | addgene partial sequence | sequence record 17187 | 8727 with pHybLex_rev
ACTATTTATATAAAATCATAAATCATAAGAAATTCGCTTATTTAGAAGTGGCGCGCCGAATTCACTAGTG
ATTGATTAATTTTTGTTCACCGTTCAAGTCTTCCTCGGAGATTAGCTTTTGTTCACCGTTCAAATCTTCT
TCAGAAATCAACTTTTGTTCACCGTCGAGTCCGTTCAAGTCTTCTTCTGAGATTAATTTTTGTTCACCGT
TCAAGTCTTCCTCGGAGATTAGCTTTTGTTCACCGTTCAAATCTTCTTCAGAAATCAACTTTTGTTCACC
GTCGAGTCCGTTCAAGTCTTCTTCTGAGATTAATTTTTGTTCACCGTTCAAGTCTTCCTCGGAGATTAGC
TTTTGTTCACCGTTCAAATCTTCTTCAGAAATCAACTTTTGTTCACCGTCGAGTCCGTTCAAGTCTTCTT
CTGAGATTAATTTTTGTTCACCGTTCAAGTCTTCCTCGGAGATTAGCTTTTGTTCACCGTTCAAATCTTC
TTCAGAAATCAACTTTTGTTCACCGTCGAGTCCGTTCAAGTCTTCTTCTGAGATTAATTTTTGTTCACCG
TTCAAGTCTTCCTCGGAGATTAGCTTTTGTTCACCGTTAATTAACCCGGGTTTGTACAATTCATCAATAC
CATGGGTAATACCAGCAGCAGTAACAAATTCTAACAAGACCATGTGGTCTCTCTTTTCGTTTGGATCTTT
GGATAAGGCAGATTGAGTGGATAAGTAATGGTTGTCTGGTAACAAGACTGGACCATCACCAATTGGAGTA
TTTTGTTGATAATGGTCAGCTAATTGAACAGAACCATCTTCAATGTTGTGTCTAATTTTGAAGTTAGCTT
TGATACCATTCTTTTGTTTGTCAGCAGTGATGTAAACATTGTGAGAGTTATAAATGTATTCCAATTTGTG
ACCTAAAATGTTACCATCTTCTTTAAAA
